Addgene plasmid #41445: TAL-1AC2
Depositing lab: Veit Hornung. Depositing organization: Universitaetsklinikum Bonn. Publication: A ligation-independent cloning technique for high-throughput assembly of transcription activator-like effector genes. Schmid-Burgk JL, Schmidt T, Kaiser V, Honing K, Hornung V. Nat Biotechnol. 2012 Dec 16. doi: 10.1038/nbt.2460. PubMed 23242165.
Backbone
  Vector backbone: Custom backbone
  Backbone size w/o insert (bp): 2961
  Vector type: PCR Cloning Vector
Growth in bacteria
  Bacterial resistance: Ampicillin, 100 μg/mL
  Growth temperature: 37°C
  Growth strain: DH10B
  Copy number: High Copy
Gene/Insert
  Gene/Insert name: 1AC2
  Species: Synthetic
  Insert size (bp): 205
  Cloning method: Unknown
  Sequencing primers: 5′ M13_pUC_fwd; 3′ M13_pUC_rev
Terms and licenses: Academic/Nonprofit Terms; Industry Terms: Not Available to Industry
How to cite: TAL-1AC2 was a gift from Veit Hornung (Addgene plasmid # 41445 ; http://n2t.net/addgene:41445 ; RRID:Addgene_41445)
