[The description below was written by a language model from this plasmid's Addgene catalogue record.]
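Description:
TAL-1AC2 is a small bacterial cloning plasmid that carries one building block from a library used for ligation-independent assembly of transcription activator-like effector (TALE) genes. The backbone is described only as a custom PCR cloning vector of about 2.96 kb. It is maintained at high copy number in E. coli (DH10B is the recorded strain) under ampicillin selection. The record does not name the origin of replication. The use of M13/pUC forward and reverse sequencing primers indicates that the insert sits between standard pUC-type primer sites.

The insert, named 1AC2, is a 205 bp synthetic fragment. The record gives no feature table and does not explain the naming scheme, so the position in the array, the repeat-variable diresidues and the DNA bases recognised cannot be stated from the information provided. A fragment of this length is consistent with roughly two TALE repeat units of about 34 amino acids each, but that is an inference, not a recorded fact. No promoter, tag or reporter is listed. The plasmid therefore appears to be a storage and template vector for the module, not an expression construct, and the method used to clone the insert is recorded as unknown.

In the associated work, pre-made repeat fragments such as this one are joined through defined single-stranded overhangs without ligase. This allows ordered, high-throughput construction of custom TALE DNA-binding arrays, which can then be fused to nuclease or activator domains for genome editing or gene regulation. TAL-1AC2 is meant to be used alongside the other members of that library, not on its own.
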