>Addgene plasmid #41445 | TAL-1AC2 | depositor partial sequence | sequence record 55314 | TAL-1AC2 sequence 205 bps
GAATGCAGACACCCGACCAAGTTGTGGCCATTGCCAGCAACATCGGAGGGAAACAAGCATTGGAGACTGT
CCAACGGCTCCTTCCCGTGTTGTGTCAAGCCCACGGTTTGACCCCTGCACAAGTGGTCGCCATCGCCTCC
CATGACGGCGGTAAGCAGGCCCTGGAAACAGTGCAACGGTTGCTCCCTGTCTTGTGTCTGCATTC
