>Addgene plasmid #41445 | TAL-1AC2 | addgene partial sequence | sequence record 55861 | M13_pUC_fwd
TCGAGCTCGGTACCTCGCGAATGCATCTAGATCCAAATGAATGCAGACACCCGACCAAGTTGTGGCCATT
GCCAGCAACATCGGAGGGAAACAAGCATTGGAGACTGTCCAACGGCTCCTTCCCGTGTTGTGTCAAGCCC
ACGGTTTGACCCCTGCACAAGTGGTCGCCATCGCCTCCCATGACGGCGGTAAGCAGGCCCTGGAAACAGT
GCAACGGTTGCTCCCTGTCTTGTGTCTGCATTCCCAAATATCGGATCCCGGGCCCGTCGACTGCAGAGGC
CTGCATGCAAGCTTGGCGTAATCATGGTCATAGCTGTTTCCTGTGTGAAATTGTTATCCGCTCACAATTC
CACACAACATACGAGCCGGAAGCATAAAGTGTAAAGCCTGGGGTGCCTAATGAGTGAGCTAACTCACATT
AATTGCGTTGCGCTCACTGCCCGCTTTCCAGTCGGGAAACCTGTCGTGCCAGCTGCATTAATGAATCGGC
CAACGCGCGGGGAGAGGCGGTTTGCGTATTGGGCGCTCTTCCGCTTCCTCGCTCACTGACTCGCTGCGCT
CGGTCGTTCGGCTGCGGCGAGCGGTATCAGCTCACTCAAAGGCGGTAATACGGTTATCCACAGAATCAGG
GGATAACGCAGGAAAGAACATGTGAGCAAAAGGCCAGCAAAAGGCCAGGAACCGTAAAAAGGCCGCGTTG
CTGGCGTTTTTCCATAGGCTCCGCCCCCCTGACGAGCATCACAAAAATCGACGCTCAAGTCAGAGGTGGC
GAAACCCGACAGGACTATAAAGATACCAGGCGTTTCCCCCTGGAAGCTCCCTCGTGCGCTCTCCTGTTCC
GACCCTGCCGCTTACCGGATACCTGTCCGCCTTTCTCCCT
